Addgene plasmid #81767: pDONR223_CCNG1_WT
Purpose: Gateway Donor vector containing CCNG1 , part of the Target Accelerator Plasmid Collection.
Depositing lab: Jesse Boehm & William Hahn & David Root. Depositing organization: Broad Institute. Publication: Systematic Functional Interrogation of Rare Cancer Variants Identifies Oncogenic Alleles. Kim E, Ilic N, Shrestha Y, Zou L, Kamburov A, Zhu C, Yang X, Lubonja R, Tran N, Nguyen C, Lawrence MS, Piccioni F, Bagul M, Doench JG, Chouinard CR, Wu X, Hogstrom L, Natoli T, Tamayo P, Horn H, Corsello SM, Lage K, Root DE, Subramanian A, Golub TR, Getz G, Boehm JS, Hahn WC. Cancer Discov. 2016 Jul;6(7):714-26. doi: 10.1158/2159-8290.CD-16-0160. Epub 2016 May 4. PubMed 27147599.
Backbone
  Vector backbone: pDONR223
  Backbone manufacturer: Invitrogen
  Backbone size w/o insert (bp): 2790
  Vector type: Gateway Entry vector
Growth in bacteria
  Bacterial resistance: Spectinomycin, 50 μg/mL
  Growth temperature: 37°C
  Growth strain: DH5alpha
  Copy number: High Copy
Gene/Insert
  Gene/Insert name: CCNG1 (alt name: NM_004060.3)
  Species: H. sapiens (human)
  Mutation: WT
  Entrez Gene: CCNG1 (a.k.a. CCNG)
  Promoter: None
  Cloning method: Gateway Cloning
  Sequencing primers: 5′ M13pUC-fwd; 3′ M13-Rev
Terms and licenses: Academic/Nonprofit Terms; Industry Terms: Not Available to Industry
Depositor comments: Closed state: stop codon immediately follows insert
How to cite: pDONR223_CCNG1_WT was a gift from Jesse Boehm & William Hahn & David Root (Addgene plasmid # 81767 ; http://n2t.net/addgene:81767 ; RRID:Addgene_81767)
