[The description below was written by a language model from this plasmid's Addgene catalogue record and pLannotate feature annotations shown in this document.]
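Description:
pDONR223_CCNG1_WT is a Gateway entry clone built in the pDONR223 backbone, carrying the wild-type human CCNG1 (cyclin G1) open reading frame. It belongs to the Target Accelerator Plasmid Collection, a set of reference and variant cancer-gene ORFs assembled for systematic functional testing of alleles. The sequenced plasmid is 3,681 nt and is propagated in E. coli at high copy from a ColE1/pUC-type origin. Selection is with spectinomycin, conferred by the aadA (SmR) aminoglycoside adenylyltransferase gene. The annotation places a fragment of the class 1 integron Pc promoter and a short gentamicin-resistance remnant upstream of this gene. Small lacI and lacZα fragments also appear as backbone leftovers.

The CCNG1 coding sequence spans roughly 885 bp and is flanked on both sides by attL recombination sites. The automated annotation labels both as attL3, in opposite orientations. These sites allow the ORF to be transferred by an LR Clonase reaction into any compatible Gateway destination vector. The clone is in the "closed" configuration, meaning a stop codon immediately follows the insert, so it yields native or N-terminally tagged protein but cannot be read through into C-terminal fusions. No promoter drives the insert in this plasmid, so it serves as a shuttle and archival clone rather than an expression construct. The rrnB T1 and T2 terminators upstream of the cassette insulate it from read-through transcription. A T7 promoter lies just outside the downstream attL site, pointing toward the insert's antisense strand. Typical use is as the wild-type reference ORF for generating expression constructs to compare against CCNG1 variants or to study cyclin G1, which the annotation links to growth regulation, DNA damage-induced G2/M arrest and possibly p53 signalling.
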