Features (pLannotate 1.2.2; 12 found; start..end, strand, type, name):
    121..213     +  CDS            lacI (fragment): lac repressor; lacI; The lac repressor binds to the lac operator to inhibit transcription in E. coli. This inhibition can be relieved by adding lactose or isopropyl-β-D-thiogalactopyranoside (IPTG).
    268..295     -  terminator     rrnB T2 terminator: transcription terminator T2 from the E. coli rrnB gene
    427..470     +  terminator     rrnB T1 terminator: Escherichia coli rrnB; transcription terminator T1 from the E. coli rrnB gene
    517..553     -  CDS            lacZα (fragment): LacZα fragment of β-galactosidase; lacZ fragment
    570..665     +  protein_bind   attL3: mutant version of attL; recombination site for the Gateway® LR reaction LR Clonase™
    671..1555    +  CDS            CCNG1: CCNG1_HUMAN - Also known as CCNG, CYCG1. Experimental evidence at protein level: Swiss-Prot protein existence level 1. May play a role in growth regulation. Is associated with G2/M phase arrest in response to DNA damage. May be an intermediate by which p53 mediates its role as an inhibitor of cellular proliferation (By similarity). From Homo sapiens (Human).
   1563..1658    -  protein_bind   attL3: mutant version of attL; recombination site for the Gateway® LR reaction LR Clonase™
   1677..1695    -  promoter       T7 promoter: promoter for bacteriophage T7 RNA polymerase
   1885..1908    +  promoter       Pc promoter (fragment): intI1 (promoter lies within the coding sequence); class 1 integron promoter
   2084..2140    +  CDS            GmR (fragment): gentamycin acetyltransferase; aacC1; confers resistance to gentamycin
   2147..2938    +  CDS            SmR: aminoglycoside adenylyltransferase (Murphy, 1985); aadA; confers resistance to spectinomycin and streptomycin
   3031..3619    +  rep_origin     ori: high-copy-number ColE1/pMB1/pBR322/pUC origin of replication
>Addgene plasmid #81767 | pDONR223_CCNG1_WT | addgene full sequence | sequence record 168880 | Addgene NGS Result
CTTTCCTGCGTTATCCCCTGATTCTGTGGATAACCGTATTACCGCCTTTGAGTGAGCTGATACCGCTCGC
CGCAGCCGAACGACCGAGCGCAGCGAGTCAGTGAGCGAGGAAGCGGAAGAGCGCCCAATACGCAAACCGC
CTCTCCCCGCGCGTTGGCCGATTCATTAATGCAGCTGGCACGACAGGTTTCCCGACTGGAAAGCGGGCAG
TGAGCGCAACGCAATTAATACGCGTACCGCTAGCCAGGAAGAGTTTGTAGAAACGCAAAAAGGCCATCCG
TCAGGATGGCCTTCTGCTTAGTTTGATGCCTGGCAGTTTATGGCGGGCGTCCTGCCCGCCACCCTCCGGG
CCGTTGCTTCACAACGTTCAAATCCGCTCCCGGCGGATTTGTCCTACTCAGGAGAGCGTTCACCGACAAA
CAACAGATAAAACGAAAGGCCCAGTCTTCCGACTGAGCCTTTCGTTTTATTTGATGCCTGGCAGTTCCCT
ACTCTCGCGTTAACGCTAGCATGGATGTTTTCCCAGTCACGACGTTGTAAAACGACGGCCAGTCTTAAGC
TCGGGCCCCAAATAATGATTTTATTTTGACTGATAGTGACCTGTTCGTTGCAACAAATTGATGAGCAATG
CTTTTTTATAATGCCAACTTTGTACAAAAAAGTTGGCACCATGATAGAGGTACTGACAACAACTGACTCT
CAGAAACTGCTACACCAGCTGAATGCCCTGTTGGAACAGGAGTCTAGATGTCAGCCAAAGGTCTGTGGTT
TGAGACTAATTGAGTCTGCACACGATAATGGCCTCAGAATGACTGCAAGACTAAGGGACTTTGAAGTAAA
AGATCTTCTTAGTCTAACTCAGTTCTTTGGCTTTGACACAGAGACATTTTCTCTAGCTGTGAATTTACTG
GACAGATTCCTGTCTAAAATGAAGGTACAGCCCAAGCACCTTGGGTGTGTTGGACTGAGCTGCTTTTATT
TGGCTGTAAAATCAATAGAAGAGGAAAGGAATGTCCCATTGGCAACTGACTTGATCCGAATAAGTCAATA
TAGGTTTACGGTTTCAGACTTGATGAGAATGGAAAAGATTGTATTGGAGAAGGTGTGTTGGAAAGTCAAA
GCTACTACTGCCTTTCAATTTCTGCAACTGTATTATTCACTCCTTCAAGAGAACTTGCCACTTGAAAGGA
GAAATAGCATTAATTTTGAAAGACTAGAAGCTCAACTGAAGGCATGTCATTGCAGGATCATATTTTCTAA
AGCAAAGCCTTCTGTGTTGGCATTGTCTATCATTGCATTAGAGATCCAAGCACAGAAGTGTGTAGAGTTA
ACAGAAGGAATAGAATGTCTTCAGAAACATTCCAAGATAAATGGCAGAGATCTGACCTTCTGGCAAGAGC
TTGTATCCAAATGTTTAACTGAATATTCATCAAATAAGTGTTCCAAACCAAATGTTCAGAAGTTGAAATG
GATTGTTTCTGGGCGTACTGCACGGCAATTGAAGCATAGCTACTACAGAATAACTCACCTTCCAACAATT
CCTGAAATGGTCCCTTGATTGCCAACTTTCTTGTACAAAGTTGGCATTATAAGAAAGCATTGCTTATCAA
TTTGTTGCAACGAACAGGTCACTATCAGTCAAAATAAAATCATTATTTGCCATCCAGCTGATATCCCCTA
TAGTGAGTCGTATTACATGGTCATAGCTGTTTCCTGGCAGCTCTGGCCCGTGTCTCAAAATCTCTGATGT
TACATTGCACAAGATAAAAATATATCATCATGCCTCCTCTAGACCAGCCAGGACAGAAATGCCTCGACTT
CGCTGCTACCCAAGGTTGCCGGGTGACGCACACCGTGGAAACGGATGAAGGCACGAACCCAGTGGACATA
AGCCTGTTCGGTTCGTAAGCTGTAATGCAAGTAGCGTATGCGCTCACGCAACTGGTCCAGAACCTTGACC
GAACGCAGCGGTGGTAACGGCGCAGTGGCGGTTTTCATGGCTTGTTATGACTGTTTTTTTGGGGTACAGT
CTATGCCTCGGGCATCCAAGCAGCAAGCGCGTTACGCCGTGGGTCGATGTTTGATGTTATGGAGCAGCAA
CGATGTTACGCAGCAGGGCAGTCGCCCTAAAACAAAGTTAAACATTATGAGGGAAGCGGTGATCGCCGAA
GTATCGACTCAACTATCAGAGGTAGTTGGCGTCATCGAGCGCCATCTCGAACCGACGTTGCTGGCCGTAC
ATTTGTACGGCTCCGCAGTGGATGGCGGCCTGAAGCCACACAGTGATATTGATTTGCTGGTTACGGTGAC
CGTAAGGCTTGATGAAACAACGCGGCGAGCTTTGATCAACGACCTTTTGGAAACTTCGGCTTCCCCTGGA
GAGAGCGAGATTCTCCGCGCTGTAGAAGTCACCATTGTTGTGCACGACGACATCATTCCGTGGCGTTATC
CAGCTAAGCGCGAACTGCAATTTGGAGAATGGCAGCGCAATGACATTCTTGCAGGTATCTTCGAGCCAGC
CACGATCGACATTGATCTGGCTATCTTGCTGACAAAAGCAAGAGAACATAGCGTTGCCTTGGTAGGTCCA
GCGGCGGAGGAACTCTTTGATCCGGTTCCTGAACAGGATCTATTTGAGGCGCTAAATGAAACCTTAACGC
TATGGAACTCGCCGCCCGACTGGGCTGGCGATGAGCGAAATGTAGTGCTTACGTTGTCCCGCATTTGGTA
CAGCGCAGTAACCGGCAAAATCGCGCCGAAGGATGTCGCTGCCGACTGGGCAATGGAGCGCCTGCCGGCC
CAGTATCAGCCCGTCATACTTGAAGCTAGACAGGCTTATCTTGGACAAGAAGAAGATCGCTTGGCCTCGC
GCGCAGATCAGTTGGAAGAATTTGTCCACTACGTGAAAGGCGAGATCACCAAGGTAGTCGGCAAATAACC
CTCGAGCCACCCATGACCAAAATCCCTTAACGTGAGTTACGCGTCGTTCCACTGAGCGTCAGACCCCGTA
GAAAAGATCAAAGGATCTTCTTGAGATCCTTTTTTTCTGCGCGTAATCTGCTGCTTGCAAACAAAAAAAC
CACCGCTACCAGCGGTGGTTTGTTTGCCGGATCAAGAGCTACCAACTCTTTTTCCGAAGGTAACTGGCTT
CAGCAGAGCGCAGATACCAAATACTGTTCTTCTAGTGTAGCCGTAGTTAGGCCACCACTTCAAGAACTCT
GTAGCACCGCCTACATACCTCGCTCTGCTAATCCTGTTACCAGTGGCTGCTGCCAGTGGCGATAAGTCGT
GTCTTACCGGGTTGGACTCAAGACGATAGTTACCGGATAAGGCGCAGCGGTCGGGCTGAACGGGGGGTTC
GTGCACACAGCCCAGCTTGGAGCGAACGACCTACACCGAACTGAGATACCTACAGCGTGAGCTATGAGAA
AGCGCCACGCTTCCCGAAGGGAGAAAGGCGGACAGGTATCCGGTAAGCGGCAGGGTCGGAACAGGAGAGC
GCACGAGGGAGCTTCCAGGGGGAAACGCCTGGTATCTTTATAGTCCTGTCGGGTTTCGCCACCTCTGACT
TGAGCGTCGATTTTTGTGATGCTCGTCAGGGGGGCGGAGCCTATGGAAAAACGCCAGCAACGCGGCCTTT
TTACGGTTCCTGGCCTTTTGCTGGCCTTTTGCTCACATGTT
