>Addgene plasmid #81767 | pDONR223_CCNG1_WT | depositor partial sequence | sequence record 155086 | Insert sequence
ATGATAGAGGTACTGACAACAACTGACTCTCAGAAACTGCTACACCAGCTGAATGCCCTGTTGGAACAGG
AGTCTAGATGTCAGCCAAAGGTCTGTGGTTTGAGACTAATTGAGTCTGCACACGATAATGGCCTCAGAAT
GACTGCAAGACTAAGGGACTTTGAAGTAAAAGATCTTCTTAGTCTAACTCAGTTCTTTGGCTTTGACACA
GAGACATTTTCTCTAGCTGTGAATTTACTGGACAGATTCCTGTCTAAAATGAAGGTACAGCCCAAGCACC
TTGGGTGTGTTGGACTGAGCTGCTTTTATTTGGCTGTAAAATCAATAGAAGAGGAAAGGAATGTCCCATT
GGCAACTGACTTGATCCGAATAAGTCAATATAGGTTTACGGTTTCAGACTTGATGAGAATGGAAAAGATT
GTATTGGAGAAGGTGTGTTGGAAAGTCAAAGCTACTACTGCCTTTCAATTTCTGCAACTGTATTATTCAC
TCCTTCAAGAGAACTTGCCACTTGAAAGGAGAAATAGCATTAATTTTGAAAGACTAGAAGCTCAACTGAA
GGCATGTCATTGCAGGATCATATTTTCTAAAGCAAAGCCTTCTGTGTTGGCATTGTCTATCATTGCATTA
GAGATCCAAGCACAGAAGTGTGTAGAGTTAACAGAAGGAATAGAATGTCTTCAGAAACATTCCAAGATAA
ATGGCAGAGATCTGACCTTCTGGCAAGAGCTTGTATCCAAATGTTTAACTGAATATTCATCAAATAAGTG
TTCCAAACCAAATGTTCAGAAGTTGAAATGGATTGTTTCTGGGCGTACTGCACGGCAATTGAAGCATAGC
TACTACAGAATAACTCACCTTCCAACAATTCCTGAAATGGTCCCT
