>Addgene plasmid #81767 | pDONR223_CCNG1_WT | addgene partial sequence | sequence record 160403 | M13-F20 5'-TGTAAAACGACGGCCAGT-3'
TTTTATTTTGACTGATAGTGACCTGTTCGTTGCAACAAATTGATGAGCAATGCTTTTTTATAATGCCAAC
TTTGTACAAAAAAGTTGGCACCATGATAGAGGTACTGACAACAACTGACTCTCAGAAACTGCTACACCAG
CTGAATGCCCTGTTGGAACAGGAGTCTAGATGTCAGCCAAAGGTCTGTGGTTTGAGACTAATTGAGTCTG
CACACGATAATGGCCTCAGAATGACTGCAAGACTAAGGGACTTTGAAGTAAAAGATCTTCTTAGTCTAAC
TCAGTTCTTTGGCTTTGACACAGAGACATTTTCTCTAGCTGTGAATTTACTGGACAGATTCCTGTCTAAA
ATGAAGGTACAGCCCAAGCACCTTGGGTGTGTTGGACTGAGCTGCTTTTATTTGGCTGTAAAATCAATAG
AAGAGGAAAGGAATGTCCCATTGGCAACTGACTTGATCCGAATAAGTCAATATAGGTTTACGGTTTCAGA
CTTGATGAGAATGGAAAAGATTGTATTGGAGAAGGTGTGTTGGAAAGTCAAAGCTACTACTGCCTTTCAA
TTTCTGCAACTGTATTATTCACTCCTTCAAGAGAACTTGCCACTTGAAAGGAGAAATAGCATTAATTTTG
AAAGACTAGAAGCTCAACTGAAGGCATGTCATTGCAGGATCATATTTTCTAAAGCAAAGCCTTCTGTGTT
GGCATTGTCTATCATTGCATTAGAGATCCAAGCACAGAAGTGTGTAGAGTTAACAGAAGGAATAGAATGT
CTTCAGAAACATTCCAAGATAAATGGCAGAGATCTGACCTTCTGGCAAGAGCTTGTATCCAAATGTTTAA
CTGAATATTCATCAAATAAGTGTTCCAAACCAAATGTTCAGAAGTTGAAATGGATTGTTTCTGGGCGTAC
TGCACGGCAATTGAAGCATAGCTACTACAGAATAACTCACCTTCCAACAATTCCTGAAATGGTCCCT
